Addgene plasmid #129976: pRDAX-436 C-Tag Venus210[1] L32 FKBP EBPF2
Purpose: PPI (BiFC/TriFC) assay vector
Depositing lab: Gary Lewin. Depositing organization: Max-Delbrueck-Centrum fuer Molekulare Medizin (MDC).
Backbone
  Vector backbone: custom built
  Vector type: Mammalian Expression
Growth in bacteria
  Bacterial resistance: Ampicillin, 100 μg/mL
  Growth temperature: 37°C
  Growth strain: DH5alpha
  Copy number: High Copy
Gene/Insert
  Gene/Insert name: FKBP
  Species: M. musculus (mouse)
  Cloning method: Restriction Enzyme; 5′ cloning site unknown (unknown if destroyed); 3′ cloning site unknown (unknown if destroyed)
Terms and licenses: Academic/Nonprofit Terms; Industry Terms: Not Available to Industry
How to cite: pRDAX-436 C-Tag Venus210[1] L32 FKBP EBPF2 was a gift from Gary Lewin (Addgene plasmid # 129976 ; http://n2t.net/addgene:129976 ; RRID:Addgene_129976)
