[The description below was written by a language model from this plasmid's Addgene catalogue record and pLannotate feature annotations shown in this document.]
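Description:
pRDAX-436 C-Tag Venus210[1] L32 FKBP EBPF2 is a custom-built mammalian expression plasmid of about 6.9 kb, designed as a component of a protein–protein interaction assay based on bimolecular or trimolecular fluorescence complementation (BiFC/TriFC). It is propagated in E. coli as a high-copy plasmid through a ColE1/pUC-type origin and selected with ampicillin via the β-lactamase gene and its native promoter.

The expression unit is driven by the human CMV immediate early enhancer and promoter, followed by a chimeric β-globin/immunoglobulin intron that promotes efficient processing of the transcript. The first open reading frame encodes FKBP (FKBP12), followed after a gap of roughly 100 bp by a partial mVenus coding sequence. Going by the plasmid name, this corresponds to a long "L32" linker and a C-terminal tag made of the N-terminal Venus fragment split around residue 210, although the record does not define these terms explicitly. Such a fragment should be non-fluorescent alone and reconstitute yellow fluorescence only when brought near its complementary piece on an interacting partner. The catalogue lists the insert as mouse, whereas the automated annotation matched it to human FKBP1A; the two orthologues are very similar, and the record does not resolve the difference.

Downstream, an EMCV IRES allows translation of EBFP2 from the same transcript, giving a blue fluorescent marker of transfection and expression level that is independent of complementation. The cassette ends with a second chimeric intron, a WPRE to enhance transcript expression, and a bGH polyadenylation signal. A T3 promoter, a β-globin coding fragment and a rabbit β-globin poly(A) signal also lie between the cassette and the bacterial backbone.
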