Features (pLannotate 1.2.2; 17 found; start..end, strand, type, name):
    154..531     +  enhancer       CMV enhancer: human cytomegalovirus immediate early enhancer
    533..732     +  promoter       CMV promoter: human cytomegalovirus (CMV) immediate early promoter
    871..1003    +  intron         chimeric intron: chimera between introns from human β-globin and immunoglobulin heavy chain genes
   1024..1347    +  CDS            FKBP1A: FKB1A_HUMAN - Also known as FKBP1, FKBP12. Experimental evidence at protein level: Swiss-Prot protein existence level 1. Keeps in an inactive conformation TGFBR1, the TGF-beta type I serine/threonine kinase receptor, preventing TGF-beta receptor activation in absence of ligand. Recruits SMAD7 to ACVR1B which prevents the association of SMAD2 and SMAD3 with the activin receptor complex, thereby blocking the activin signal. May modulate the RYR1 calcium channel activity. PPIases accelerate the folding of proteins. It catalyzes the cis-trans isomerization of proline imidic peptide bonds in oligop
   1444..2070    +  CDS            mVenus (fragment): mVenus is a basic (constitutively fluorescent) yellow fluorescent protein published in 2006, derived from Aequorea victoria. It is reported to be a rapidly-maturing monomer with moderate acid sensitivity.
   2087..2673    +  misc_feature   IRES2: internal ribosome entry site (IRES) of the encephalomyocarditis virus (EMCV)
   2674..3393    +  CDS            EBFP2: enhanced blue variant of GFP (Ai et al., 2007) mammalian codon-optimized
   3439..3571    +  intron         chimeric intron: chimera between introns from human β-globin and immunoglobulin heavy chain genes
   3580..4168    +  misc_feature   WPRE: woodchuck hepatitis virus posttranscriptional regulatory element
   4172..4188    +  misc_feature   MCS (fragment): pUC18/19 multiple cloning site
   4201..4312    +  polyA_signal   bGH poly(A) signal: bovine growth hormone polyadenylation signal
   4408..4426    -  promoter       T3 promoter: promoter for bacteriophage T3 RNA polymerase
   4485..4559    +  CDS            HBB (fragment): HBB_PONPY - Experimental evidence at transcript level: Swiss-Prot protein existence level 2. Involved in oxygen transport from the lung to the various peripheral tissues. From Pongo pygmaeus (Bornean orangutan).
   4630..4685    +  polyA_signal   β-globin poly(A) signal: rabbit β-globin polyadenylation signal (Gil and Proudfoot, 1987)
   5064..5652    -  rep_origin     ori: high-copy-number ColE1/pMB1/pBR322/pUC origin of replication
   5823..6683    -  CDS            AmpR: β-lactamase; bla; confers resistance to ampicillin, carbenicillin, and related antibiotics
   6684..6788    -  promoter       AmpR promoter: bla
>Addgene plasmid #129976 | pRDAX-436 C-Tag Venus210[1] L32 FKBP EBPF2 | depositor full sequence | sequence record 249354 | Full Sequence
CCTGCCTCCAGGCCTCAATATTGGCCATTAGCCATATTATTCATTGGTTATATAGCATAAATCAATATTG
GCTATTGGCCATTGCATACGTTGTATCTATATCATAATATGTACATTTATATTGGCTCATGTCCAATATG
ACCGCCATGTTGGCATTGATTATTGACTAGTTATTAATAGTAATCAATTACGGGGTCATTAGTTCATAGC
CCATATATGGAGTTCCGCGTTACATAACTTACGGTAAATGGCCCGCCTGGCTGACCGCCCAACGACCCCC
GCCCATTGACGTCAATAATGACGTATGTTCCCATAGTAACGCCAATAGGGACTTTCCATTGACGTCAATG
GGTGGAGTATTTACGGTAAACTGCCCACTTGGCAGTACATCAAGTGTATCATATGCCAAGTCCGCCCCCT
ATTGACGTCAATGACGGTAAATGGCCCGCCTGGCATTATGCCCAGTACATGACCTTACGGGACTTTCCTA
CTTGGCAGTACATCTACGTATTAGTCATCGCTATTACCATGGTGATGCGGTTTTGGCAGTACACCAATGG
GCGTGGATAGCGGTTTGACTCACGGGGATTTCCAAGTCTCCACCCCATTGACGTCAATGGGAGTTTGTTT
TGGCACCAAAATCAACGGGACTTTCCAAAATGTCGTAATAACCCCGCCCCGTTGACGCAAATGGGCGGTA
GGCGTGTACGGTGGGAGGTCTATATAAGCAGAGCTCGTTTAGTGAACCGTCAGATCACTAGAAGCTTTAT
TGCGGTAGTTTATCACAGTTAAATTGCTAACGCAGTCAGTGCTTCTGACACAACAGTCTCGAACTTAAGC
TGCAGAAGTTGGTCGTGAGGCACTGGGCAGGTAAGTATCAAGGTTACAAGACAGGTTTAAGGAGACCAAT
AGAAACTGGGCTTGTCGAGACAGAGAAGACTCTTGCGTTTCTGATAGGCACCTATTGGTCTTACTGACAT
CCACTTTGCCTTTCTCTCCACAGGTGTCCACTCCCAGGCCACCATGGGAGTGCAGGTGGAAACCATCTCC
CCAGGAGACGGGCGCACCTTCCCCAAGCGCGGCCAGACCTGCGTGGTGCACTACACCGGGATGCTTGAAG
ATGGAAAGAAATTTGATTCCTCCCGGGACAGAAACAAGCCCTTTAAGTTTATGCTAGGCAAGCAGGAGGT
GATCCGAGGCTGGGAAGAAGGGGTTGCCCAGATGAGTGTGGGTCAGAGAGCCAAACTGACTATATCTCCA
GATTATGCCTATGGTGCCACTGGGCACCCAGGCATCATCCCACCACATGCCACTCTCGTCTTCGATGTGG
AGCTTCTAAAACTGGAAGACGTGGGTGGCGGAGGGAGCGAAGGCGGCGGATCCGGAGGGCCTGGCTCTGG
CGGAGAGGGGAGCGCTGGAGGCGGGTCAGCCGGTGGTGGCAGTGTGTCAAAGGGAGAAGAGTTGTTTACC
GGTGTTGTTCCCATACTGGTGGAACTGGATGGTGACGTCAATGGACACAAGTTTAGCGTTTCTGGCGAAG
GAGAAGGCGATGCTACCTATGGCAAACTGACCCTCAAACTGATCTGTACGACTGGAAAGTTGCCTGTACC
TTGGCCAACACTGGTCACAACCTTGGGCTATGGGCTGCAATGCTTTGCCCGTTATCCTGATCACATGAAG
CAACATGACTTCTTTAAGTCTGCTATGCCAGAGGGATATGTGCAGGAACGGACTATCTTCTTCAAGGACG
ACGGCAACTACAAGACGAGAGCTGAGGTGAAATTTGAGGGTGACACACTGGTGAATCGCATAGAGCTGAA
AGGCATCGACTTCAAAGAAGATGGGAATATTCTCGGGCATAAACTCGAGTACAACTACAATTCCCACAAC
GTGTACATCACTGCCGATAAGCAGAAGAATGGGATTAAGGCGAACTTCAAGATCCGACACAACATCGAGG
ATGGTGGGGTCCAGCTTGCCGACCATTATCAGCAGAACACACCCATTGGGGATGGACCAGTCCTGTTGCC
GGATAACCACTACCTCAGTTACCAGAGCAAACTGTCCAAATAAGAATTCAGATCCGCCCCTCTCCCTCCC
CCCCCCCTAACGTTACTGGCCGAAGCCGCTTGGAATAAGGCCGGTGTGCGTTTGTCTATATGTTATTTTC
CACCATATTGCCGTCTTTTGGCAATGTGAGGGCCCGGAAACCTGGCCCTGTCTTCTTGACGAGCATTCCT
AGGGGTCTTTCCCCTCTCGCCAAAGGAATGCAAGGTCTGTTGAATGTCGTGAAGGAAGCAGTTCCTCTGG
TAGCTTCTTGAAGACAAACAACGTCTGTAGCGACCCTTTGCAGGCAGCGGAACCCCCCACCTGGCGACAG
GTGCCTCTGCGGCCAAAAGCCACGTGTATAAGATACACCTGCAAAGGCGGCACAACCCCAGTGCCACGTT
GTGAGTTGGATAGTTGTGGAAAGAGTCAAATGGCTCTCCTCAAGCGTATTCAACAAGGGGCTGAAGGATG
CCCAGAAGGTACCCCATTGTATGGGATCTGATCTGGGGCCTCGGTACACATGCTTTACATGTGTTTAGTC
GAGGTTAAAAAAACGTCTAGGCCCCCCGAACCACGGGGACGTGGTTTTCCTTTGAAAAACACGATGATAA
TATGGCCACAACCATGGTGAGCAAGGGCGAGGAGCTGTTCACCGGGGTGGTGCCCATCCTGGTCGAGCTG
GACGGCGACGTAAACGGCCACAAGTTCAGCGTGAGGGGCGAGGGCGAGGGCGATGCCACCAACGGCAAGC
TGACCCTGAAGTTCATCTGCACCACCGGCAAGCTGCCCGTGCCCTGGCCCACCCTCGTGACCACCCTGAG
CCACGGCGTGCAGTGCTTCGCCCGCTACCCCGACCACATGAAGCAGCACGACTTCTTCAAGTCCGCCATG
CCCGAAGGCTACGTCCAGGAGCGCACCATCTTCTTCAAGGACGACGGCACCTACAAGACCCGCGCCGAGG
TGAAGTTCGAGGGCGACACCCTGGTGAACCGCATCGAGCTGAAGGGCGTCGACTTCAAGGAGGACGGCAA
CATCCTGGGGCACAAGCTGGAGTACAACTTCAACAGCCACAACATCTATATCATGGCCGTCAAGCAGAAG
AACGGCATCAAGGTGAACTTCAAGATCCGCCACAACGTGGAGGACGGCAGCGTGCAGCTCGCCGACCACT
ACCAGCAGAACACCCCCATCGGCGACGGCCCCGTGCTGCTGCCCGACAGCCACTACCTGAGCACCCAGTC
CGTGCTGAGCAAAGACCCCAACGAGAAGCGCGATCACATGGTCCTGCTGGAGTTCCGCACCGCCGCCGGG
ATCACTCTCGGCATGGACGAGCTGTACAAGTAAACCGGTGCTCGAGGTACCGATGAATAGCTAAGGTCGA
GGCCGCAGGTAAGTATCAAGGTTACAAGACAGGTTTAAGGAGACCAATAGAAACTGGGCTTGTCGAGACA
GAGAAGACTCTTGCGTTTCTGATAGGCACCTATTGGTCTTACTGACATCCACTTTGCCTTTCTCTCCACA
GGTGTCGACAATCAACCTCTGGATTACAAAATTTGTGAAAGATTGACTGGTATTCTTAACTATGTTGCTC
CTTTTACGCTATGTGGATACGCTGCTTTAATGCCTTTGTATCATGCTATTGCTTCCCGTATGGCTTTCAT
TTTCTCCTCCTTGTATAAATCCTGGTTGCTGTCTCTTTATGAGGAGTTGTGGCCCGTTGTCAGGCAACGT
GGCGTGGTGTGCACTGTGTTTGCTGACGCAACCCCCACTGGTTGGGGCATTGCCACCACCTGTCAGCTCC
TTTCCGGGACTTTCGCTTTCCCCCTCCCTATTGCCACGGCGGAACTCATCGCCGCCTGCCTTGCCCGCTG
CTGGACAGGGGCTCGGCTGTTGGGCACTGACAATTCCGTGGTGTTGTCGGGGAAGCTGACGTCCTTTCCA
TGGCTGCTCGCCTGTGTTGCCACCTGGATTCTGCGCGGGACGTCCTTCTGCTACGTCCCTTCGGCCCTCA
ATCCAGCGGACCTTCCTTCCCGCGGCCTGCTGCCGGCTCTGCGGCCTCTTCCGCGTCTTCGCCTTCGCCC
TCAGACGAGTCGGATCTCCCTTTGGGCCGCCTCCCCGCCTGGAATTCGAGCTCGGTACGATCAGCCTCGA
CTGTGCCTTCTAGTTGCCAGCCATCTGTTGTTTGCCCCTCCCCCGTGCCTTCCTTGACCCTGGAAGGTGC
CACTCCCACTGTCCTTTCCTAATAAAATGAGGAAATTGCATCGCATTGTCTGAGTAGGTGTCATTCTATT
CTGGGGGGTGGGGTGGGGCAGGACAGCAAGGGGGAGGATTGGGAAGACAATAGCCCAGCTTTTGTTCCCT
TTAGTGAGGGTTAATTGCGCGCTTGGCGTAATCATGGTCATAGCTGTTTCCTGTGTGAAATTGTTATCCG
CTAATTCACTCCTCAGGTGCAGGCTGCCTATCAGAAGGTGGTGGCTGGTGTGGCCAATGCCCTGGCTCAC
AAATACCACTGAGATCTTTTTCCCTCTGCCAAAAATTATGGGGACATCATGAAGCCCCTTGAGCATCTGA
CTTCTGGCTAATAAAGGAAATTTATTTTCATTGCAATAGTGTGTTGGAATTTTTTGTGTCTCTCACTCGG
AAGGACATATGGGAGGGCAAATCATTTAAAACATCAGAATGAGTATTTGGTTTAGAGTTTGGCAACATAT
GCCCATATGCTGGCTGCCATGAACAAAGGTTGGCTATAAAGAGGTCATCAGTATATGAAACAGCCCCCTG
CTGTCCATTCCTTATTCCATAGAAAAGCCTTGACTTGAGGTTAGATTTTTTTTATATTTTGTTTTGTGTT
ATTTTTTTCTTTAACATCCCTAAAATTTTCCTTACATGTTTTACTAGCCAGATTTTTCCTCCTCTCCTGA
CTACTCCCAGTCATAGCTGTCCCTCTTCTCTTATGGAGATCGGCCGGCCGCCGGCGTCGACGCGCGCGGC
CGCGGCGCGCCGTTGCTGGCGTTTTTCCATAGGCTCCGCCCCCCTGACGAGCATCACAAAAATCGACGCT
CAAGTCAGAGGTGGCGAAACCCGACAGGACTATAAAGATACCAGGCGTTTCCCCCTGGAAGCTCCCTCGT
GCGCTCTCCTGTTCCGACCCTGCCGCTTACCGGATACCTGTCCGCCTTTCTCCCTTCGGGAAGCGTGGCG
CTTTCTCATAGCTCACGCTGTAGGTATCTCAGTTCGGTGTAGGTCGTTCGCTCCAAGCTGGGCTGTGTGC
ACGAACCCCCCGTTCAGCCCGACCGCTGCGCCTTATCCGGTAACTATCGTCTTGAGTCCAACCCGGTAAG
ACACGACTTATCGCCACTGGCAGCAGCCACTGGTAACAGGATTAGCAGAGCGAGGTATGTAGGCGGTGCT
ACAGAGTTCTTGAAGTGGTGGCCTAACTACGGCTACACTAGAAGAACAGTATTTGGTATCTGCGCTCTGC
TGAAGCCAGTTACCTTCGGAAAAAGAGTTGGTAGCTCTTGATCCGGCAAACAAACCACCGCTGGTAGCGG
TGGTTTTTTTGTTTGCAAGCAGCAGATTACGCGCAGAAAAAAAGGATCTCAAGAAGATCCTTTGATCTTT
TCTACGGGGTCTGACGCTCAGTGGAACGAAAACTCACGTTAAGGGATTTTGGTCATGAGATTATCAAAAA
GGATCTTCACCTAGATCCTTTTAAATTAAAAATGAAGTTTTAAATCAATCTAAAGTATATATGAGTAAAC
TTGGTCTGACAGTTACCAATGCTTAATCAGTGAGGCACCTATCTCAGCGATCTGTCTATTTCGTTCATCC
ATAGTTGCCTGACTCCCCGTCGTGTAGATAACTACGATACGGGAGGGCTTACCATCTGGCCCCAGTGCTG
CAATGATACCGCGAGACCCACGCTCACCGGCTCCAGATTTATCAGCAATAAACCAGCCAGCCGGAAGGGC
CGAGCGCAGAAGTGGTCCTGCAACTTTATCCGCCTCCATCCAGTCTATTAATTGTTGCCGGGAAGCTAGA
GTAAGTAGTTCGCCAGTTAATAGTTTGCGCAACGTTGTTGCCATTGCTACAGGCATCGTGGTGTCACGCT
CGTCGTTTGGTATGGCTTCATTCAGCTCCGGTTCCCAACGATCAAGGCGAGTTACATGATCCCCCATGTT
GTGCAAAAAAGCGGTTAGCTCCTTCGGTCCTCCGATCGTTGTCAGAAGTAAGTTGGCCGCAGTGTTATCA
CTCATGGTTATGGCAGCACTGCATAATTCTCTTACTGTCATGCCATCCGTAAGATGCTTTTCTGTGACTG
GTGAGTACTCAACCAAGTCATTCTGAGAATAGTGTATGCGGCGACCGAGTTGCTCTTGCCCGGCGTCAAT
ACGGGATAATACCGCGCCACATAGCAGAACTTTAAAAGTGCTCATCATTGGAAAACGTTCTTCGGGGCGA
AAACTCTCAAGGATCTTACCGCTGTTGAGATCCAGTTCGATGTAACCCACTCGTGCACCCAACTGATCTT
CAGCATCTTTTACTTTCACCAGCGTTTCTGGGTGAGCAAAAACAGGAAGGCAAAATGCCGCAAAAAAGGG
AATAAGGGCGACACGGAAATGTTGAATACTCATACTCTTCCTTTTTCAATATTATTGAAGCATTTATCAG
GGTTATTGTCTCATGAGCGGATACATATTTGAATGTATTTAGAAAAATAAACAAATAGGGGTTCCGCGCA
CATTTCCCCGAAAAGTGCCACCTGACGTCTAAGAAACCATTATTATCATGACATTAACCTATAAAAATAG
GCGTATCACGAGGCCCTTTCGTCTACGCGCGCGCCGGCGGCGCGCCGTCGACGGCCGGCCGCGGCCGCG
